Addgene plasmid #89783: Ppj187 (JBEI-13437)
Purpose: for expression of C-His-3607
Depositing lab: Harry Beller. Depositing organization: Lawrence Berkeley National Laboratory. Publication: Investigation of Proposed Ladderane Biosynthetic Genes from Anammox Bacteria by Heterologous Expression in E. coli. Javidpour P, Deutsch S, Mutalik VK, Hillson NJ, Petzold CJ, Keasling JD, Beller HR. PLoS One. 2016 Mar 14;11(3):e0151087. doi: 10.1371/journal.pone.0151087. eCollection 2016. PONE-D-16-02052 PubMed 26975050.
Backbone
  Vector backbone: pET24
  Vector type: Bacterial Expression
Growth in bacteria
  Bacterial resistance: Kanamycin, 50 μg/mL
  Growth temperature: 37°C
  Growth strain: BL21(DE)
  Copy number: Unknown
Gene/Insert
  Gene/Insert name: 3607
  Species: K. stuttgartiensis
  Tag / fusion protein: 6xHis (C terminal on insert)
  Cloning method: Gibson Cloning
Terms and licenses: Academic/Nonprofit Terms; Industry Terms: Not Available to Industry
Depositor comments: Growth strain: BL21(DE), Medium Copy, Gene from Kuenenia stuttgartiensis
How to cite: Ppj187 (JBEI-13437) was a gift from Harry Beller (Addgene plasmid # 89783 ; http://n2t.net/addgene:89783 ; RRID:Addgene_89783)
