[The description below was written by a language model from this plasmid's Addgene catalogue record and pLannotate feature annotations shown in this document.]
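Description:
Ppj187 (JBEI-13437) is a bacterial expression plasmid of about 6.7 kb built on the pET24 backbone for producing a C-terminally His-tagged version of the protein encoded by gene 3607 from the anammox bacterium Kuenenia stuttgartiensis. It replicates in E. coli from a ColE1/pMB1-type origin accompanied by the rop gene and the bom mobilisation region, which is consistent with the depositor's description of it as medium copy. Selection is by kanamycin through the aph(3')-Ia aminoglycoside phosphotransferase gene. An f1 phage origin is also present, a standard pET element that permits single-stranded DNA production. The recorded growth strain is a BL21(DE)-type host, which would supply the T7 RNA polymerase the expression cassette needs.

The insert, assembled by Gibson cloning, sits in the classic pET T7lac arrangement: a T7 promoter immediately followed by a lac operator, then the strong T7 gene 10 ribosome binding site, the open reading frame, a 6xHis tag at its C terminus (annotated as a fragment of a longer His tag), and the T7 terminator. A plasmid-borne lacI gene with its own promoter provides lac repressor, keeping transcription off until it is relieved by IPTG or lactose. The automated annotation does not identify the insert itself. It reports only a short stretch of similarity to a sarcosine/pipecolate oxidase, and the record does not state the function of 3607. The small TcR, SET1 and AmpR promoter fragments are likely backbone remnants or partial annotation matches rather than functional parts. The associated work examined candidate ladderane lipid biosynthesis genes from anammox bacteria by heterologous expression in E. coli, and the His tag would allow affinity purification or detection of the protein.
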