Features (pLannotate 1.2.2; 19 found; start..end, strand, type, name):
    600..621     +  protein_bind   CAP binding site: CAP binding activates transcription in the presence of cAMP. E. coli catabolite activator protein
    636..927     +  CDS            TcR (fragment): tetracycline efflux protein; tet; confers resistance to tetracycline
    999..1379    -  CDS            YPB1_ECOLX: Protein predicted: Swiss-Prot protein existence level 4. From Escherichia coli.
   1396..1587    +  CDS            rop: Rop protein, which maintains plasmids at low copy number; rop
   1689..1828    +  misc_feature   bom: basis of mobility region from pBR322
   2014..2602    -  rep_origin     ori: high-copy-number ColE1/pMB1/pBR322/pUC origin of replication
   2724..3539    +  CDS            KanR: aminoglycoside phosphotransferase; aph(3')-Ia; confers resistance to kanamycin in bacteria or G418 (Geneticin®) in eukaryotes
   3548..3605    -  promoter       AmpR promoter (fragment): bla
   3658..4086    -  rep_origin     f1 ori (sequence partly withheld): f1 bacteriophage origin of replication; arrow indicates direction of (+) strand synthesis
   4123..4170    -  terminator     T7 terminator: transcription terminator for bacteriophage T7 RNA polymerase
   4178..4227    -  CDS            SET1 (fragment): solubility-enhancement tag derived from T7 phage gene 10B
   4237..4254    -  CDS            9xHis (fragment): 9xHis affinity tag
   5554..5658    -  CDS            PIPOX (fragment): SOX_BOVIN - Experimental evidence at transcript level: Swiss-Prot protein existence level 2. Metabolizes sarcosine, L-pipecolic acid and L-proline. From Bos taurus (Bovine).
   5731..5753    -  RBS            RBS: efficient ribosome binding site from bacteriophage T7 gene 10 (Olins and Rangwala, 1989)
   5768..5792    -  protein_bind   lac operator: The lac repressor binds to the lac operator to inhibit transcription in E. coli. This inhibition can be relieved by adding lactose or isopropyl-β-D-thiogalactopyranoside (IPTG). lac repressor encoded by lacI
   5793..5811    -  promoter       T7 promoter: promoter for bacteriophage T7 RNA polymerase
   5833..6112    +  CDS            TcR (fragment): tetracycline efflux protein; tet; confers resistance to tetracycline
   6120..6197    +  promoter       lacI promoter: lacI
   6198..587     +  CDS            lacI (across the origin): lac repressor; lacI; The lac repressor binds to the lac operator to inhibit transcription in E. coli. This inhibition can be relieved by adding lactose or isopropyl-β-D-thiogalactopyranoside (IPTG).
>Addgene plasmid #89783 | Ppj187 (JBEI-13437) | addgene full sequence | sequence record 177973 | Addgene NGS Result
GTACGCGACTGGGCGTGGAGCATCTGGTCGCATTGGGTCACCAGCAAATCGCGCTGTTAGCGGGCCCATT
AAGTTCTGTCTCGGCGCGTCTGCGTCTGGCTGGCTGGCATAAATATCTCACTCGCAATCAAATTCAGCCG
ATAGCGGAACGGGAAGGCGACTGGAGTGCCATGTCCGGTTTTCAACAAACCATGCAAATGCTGAATGAGG
GCATCGTTCCCACTGCGATGCTGGTTGCCAACGATCAGATGGCGCTGGGCGCAATGCGCGCCATTACCGA
GTCCGGGCTGCGCGTTGGTGCGGATATCTCGGTAGTGGGATACGACGATACCGAAGACAGCTCATGTTAT
ATCCCGCCGTTAACCACCATCAAACAGGATTTTCGCCTGCTGGGGCAAACCAGCGTGGACCGCTTGCTGC
AACTCTCTCAGGGCCAGGCGGTGAAGGGCAATCAGCTGTTGCCCGTCTCACTGGTGAAAAGAAAAACCAC
CCTGGCGCCCAATACGCAAACCGCCTCTCCCCGCGCGTTGGCCGATTCATTAATGCAGCTGGCACGACAG
GTTTCCCGACTGGAAAGCGGGCAGTGAGCGCAACGCAATTAATGTAAGTTAGCTCACTCATTAGGCACCG
GGATCTCGACCGATGCCCTTGAGAGCCTTCAACCCAGTCAGCTCCTTCCGGTGGGCGCGGGGCATGACTA
TCGTCGCCGCACTTATGACTGTCTTCTTTATCATGCAACTCGTAGGACAGGTGCCGGCAGCGCTCTGGGT
CATTTTCGGCGAGGACCGCTTTCGCTGGAGCGCGACGATGATCGGCCTGTCGCTTGCGGTATTCGGAATC
TTGCACGCCCTCGCTCAAGCCTTCGTCACTGGTCCCGCCACCAAACGTTTCGGCGAGAAGCAGGCCATTA
TCGCCGGCATGGCGGCCCCACGGGTGCGCATGATCGTGCTCCTGTCGTTGAGGACCCGGCTAGGCTGGCG
GGGTTGCCTTACTGGTTAGCAGAATGAATCACCGATACGCGAGCGAACGTGAAGCGACTGCTGCTGCAAA
ACGTCTGCGACCTGAGCAACAACATGAATGGTCTTCGGTTTCCGTGTTTCGTAAAGTCTGGAAACGCGGA
AGTCAGCGCCCTGCACCATTATGTTCCGGATCTGCATCGCAGGATGCTGCTGGCTACCCTGTGGAACACC
TACATCTGTATTAACGAAGCGCTGGCATTGACCCTGAGTGATTTTTCTCTGGTCCCGCCGCATCCATACC
GCCAGTTGTTTACCCTCACAACGTTCCAGTAACCGGGCATGTTCATCATCAGTAACCCGTATCGTGAGCA
TCCTCTCTCGTTTCATCGGTATCATTACCCCCATGAACAGAAATCCCCCTTACACGGAGGCATCAGTGAC
CAAACAGGAAAAAACCGCCCTTAACATGGCCCGCTTTATCAGAAGCCAGACATTAACGCTTCTGGAGAAA
CTCAACGAGCTGGACGCGGATGAACAGGCAGACATCTGTGAATCGCTTCACGACCACGCTGATGAGCTTT
ACCGCAGCTGCCTCGCGCGTTTCGGTGATGACGGTGAAAACCTCTGACACATGCAGCTCCCGGAGACGGT
CACAGCTTGTCTGTAAGCGGATGCCGGGAGCAGACAAGCCCGTCAGGGCGCGTCAGCGGGTGTTGGCGGG
TGTCGGGGCGCAGCCATGACCCAGTCACGTAGCGATAGCGGAGTGTATACTGGCTTAACTATGCGGCATC
AGAGCAGATTGTACTGAGAGTGCACCATTGCGGTGTGAAATACCGCACAGATGCGTAAGGAGAAAATACC
GCATCAGGCGCTCTTCCGCTTCCTCGCTCACTGACTCGCTGCGCTCGGTCGTTCGGCTGCGGCGAGCGGT
ATCAGCTCACTCAAAGGCGGTAATACGGTTATCCACAGAATCAGGGGATAACGCAGGAAAGAACATGTGA
GCAAAAGGCCAGCAAAAGGCCAGGAACCGTAAAAAGGCCGCGTTGCTGGCGTTTTTCCATAGGCTCCGCC
CCCCTGACGAGCATCACAAAAATCGACGCTCAAGTCAGAGGTGGCGAAACCCGACAGGACTATAAAGATA
CCAGGCGTTTCCCCCTGGAAGCTCCCTCGTGCGCTCTCCTGTTCCGACCCTGCCGCTTACCGGATACCTG
TCCGCCTTTCTCCCTTCGGGAAGCGTGGCGCTTTCTCATAGCTCACGCTGTAGGTATCTCAGTTCGGTGT
AGGTCGTTCGCTCCAAGCTGGGCTGTGTGCACGAACCCCCCGTTCAGCCCGACCGCTGCGCCTTATCCGG
TAACTATCGTCTTGAGTCCAACCCGGTAAGACACGACTTATCGCCACTGGCAGCAGCCACTGGTAACAGG
ATTAGCAGAGCGAGGTATGTAGGCGGTGCTACAGAGTTCTTGAAGTGGTGGCCTAACTACGGCTACACTA
GAAGGACAGTATTTGGTATCTGCGCTCTGCTGAAGCCAGTTACCTTCGGAAAAAGAGTTGGTAGCTCTTG
ATCCGGCAAACAAACCACCGCTGGTAGCGGTGGTTTTTTTGTTTGCAAGCAGCAGATTACGCGCAGAAAA
AAAGGATCTCAAGAAGATCCTTTGATCTTTTCTACGGGGTCTGACGCTCAGTGGAACGAAAACTCACGTT
AAGGGATTTTGGTCATGAACAATAAAACTGTCTGCTTACATAAACAGTAATACAAGGGGTGTTATGAGCC
ATATTCAACGGGAAACGTCTTGCTCTAGGCCGCGATTAAATTCCAACATGGATGCTGATTTATATGGGTA
TAAATGGGCTCGCGATAATGTCGGGCAATCAGGTGCGACAATCTATCGATTGTATGGGAAGCCCGATGCG
CCAGAGTTGTTTCTGAAACATGGCAAAGGTAGCGTTGCCAATGATGTTACAGATGAGATGGTCAGACTAA
ACTGGCTGACGGAATTTATGCCTCTTCCGACCATCAAGCATTTTATCCGTACTCCTGATGATGCATGGTT
ACTCACCACTGCGATCCCCGGGAAAACAGCATTCCAGGTATTAGAAGAATATCCTGATTCAGGTGAAAAT
ATTGTTGATGCGCTGGCAGTGTTCCTGCGCCGGTTGCATTCGATTCCTGTTTGTAATTGTCCTTTTAACA
GCGATCGCGTATTTCGTCTCGCTCAGGCGCAATCACGAATGAATAACGGTTTGGTTGATGCGAGTGATTT
TGATGACGAGCGTAATGGCTGGCCTGTTGAACAAGTCTGGAAAGAAATGCATAAACTTTTGCCATTCTCA
CCGGATTCAGTCGTCACTCATGGTGATTTCTCACTTGATAACCTTATTTTTGACGAGGGGAAATTAATAG
GTTGTATTGATGTTGGACGAGTCGGAATCGCAGACCGATACCAGGATCTTGCCATCCTATGGAACTGCCT
CGGTGAGTTTTCTCCTTCATTACAGAAACGGCTTTTTCAAAAATATGGTATTGATAATCCTGATATGAAT
AAATTGCAGTTTCATTTGATGCTCGATGAGTTTTTCTAAGAATTAATTCATGAGCGGATACATATTTGAA
TGTATTTAGAAAAATAAACAAATAGGGGTTCCGCGCACATTTCCCCGAAAAGTGCCACCTAAATTGTAAG
CGTTAATATTTTGTTAAAATTCGCGTTAAATTTTTGTTAAATCAGCTCATTTTTTAACCAATAGGCCGAA
ATCGGCAAAATCCCTTATAAATCAAAAGAATAGACCGAGATAGGGT
[37 nt withheld, positions 3757-3793]
AAAGAACGTGGACTCCAACGTCAAAGG
[49 nt withheld, positions 3821-3869]
T
[91 nt withheld, positions 3871-3961]
G
[124 nt withheld, positions 3963-4086]
CCCATTCGCCAATCCGGATATAGTTCCTCCTTTCAGCAAAAAACCCCTCAAGACCCGTTTAGAGGCCCCA
AGGGGTTATGCTAGTTATTGCTCAGCGGTGGCAGCAGCCAACTCAGCTTCCTTTCGGGCTTTGTTAGCAG
CCGGATCTCAGTGGTGGTGGTGGTGGTGCTCACGCCAATTTTTCAGAATCAGGTTGGCCACACTCCAACC
ACTACTAACCACGGCGCAGATACCTGGACCTGGGCGCGTCCAATGACCCGCCAGATACAGACCACTAATC
GGCGTCGTTGGGCTCAGACGCTGTTCCCAGATTTGGTCAACACTCACGGCCCAACCATACGCGGCACCGT
TCGTGTTCAGGGTGTAGCGTTCCAGGGTTTTTGGGGTGGCAACTTCAATGATCTCAATATGTTTCTTAAT
ATCCGGCAGGTAACTTTCCAGGCGCTCCAGCGTACTGCTCACAATATTCTGTTTCAGCAGTTCCCAATCG
GTCACATTTTTGTAGAACTCTTCTTTCTTGTACACCACGATACTGATAATTTGCTTATTTTGTGGACTCA
GCGCTTGACAAATACTGGTTGGCACACTAATATACATCCATTCACTGTCGATGCTGTCGAAATTGCTACC
ACTCAGGTAGAAGCCGCGCTTCAGCGTATTCAGGTCAATGCCTTTACCGATACCCAGGTACAGCAGAAAA
AAACTACAACTTTCTTTCATACCCTCAATGTTTTTCAGGTAAACGGCATCCACATCATTACCGTCGTTCA
GCAGATGATAAAAGGTCTGACGCGCATCGATATTGCTCACCACAACACTGCTATGAATTTCCTTATCGTC
ATTCAGTTTCACACCATTAACACTTGGGCCCTTCTTCAGGATTTTCTTCACTTTACTACTCAGCATAACA
TGACCGCCGAAATCGATAAACTTACGAAAAATGGCATTGGCAAATTCTTGGGTACCACCCTTTGGAAAAA
AGGCACCATCTTTCAGATAGTTAATCATCATTTGGCTCATGGCAATGGCGCTGGCCTTGCTCGGGGCCAG
ACCCACGTAACCCCACTGGCCGCTCAGAACCATTTTCAGTTCACTATCATCAAAGAAATGATCCAGCATC
ATGCCGTACGTCATATCTTTGTATTTCTCGATGATTTGACTTTTCTCATTATGGAAGGTGGCGCGGTACA
GGCGGATAAAGTCTTGAAAAAACCACTTAATGTTATCCTTTTCATGTGGGTAACGCTTTTGCAGGCGCAG
CAGGTATTCATCCAGATCGGCTGGAATTTCAATGCTAAACGTTGGGAAGATCAGATTATCCATTGGGTCC
AGATGGTAAAAGTCCATTTCGATGCCCAGCATTTTGAAACAACGACCCACCACGCTCCATTTACCGCAAC
CGCCAATATGATGAACCGCCGCATCAAACAGGAAACCCTTACGTTTAAAGCTGGTACAGTAGCCACCTGG
AATGAAATGTTGCTCAATCAGCAGGGCTTTCTTACCACTTTTGGCCAGGAAGGCGGCACAAATCAGACCG
GCGATACCGGCACCAATAACAATCACATCGTAACTCGGATACAGCGTGTCAATCTTGGTACTTTGAATAT
GTGGTTTAATTGGTTTGGTGCTACTCATTGTATATCTCCTTCTTAAAGTTAAACAAAATTATTTCTAGAG
GGGAATTGTTATCCGCTCACAATTCCCCTATAGTGAGTCGTATTAATTTCGCGGGATCGAGATCTCGATC
CTCTACGCCGGACGCATCGTGGCCGGCATCACCGGCGCCACAGGTGCGGTTGCTGGCGCCTATATCGCCG
ACATCACCGATGGGGAAGATCGGGCTCGCCACTTCGGGCTCATGAGCGCTTGTTTCGGCGTGGGTATGGT
GGCAGGCCCCGTGGCCGGGGGACTGTTGGGCGCCATCTCCTTGCATGCACCATTCCTTGCGGCGGCGGTG
CTCAACGGCCTCAACCTACTACTGGGCTGCTTCCTAATGCAGGAGTCGCATAAGGGAGAGCGTCGAGATC
CCGGACACCATCGAATGGCGCAAAACCTTTCGCGGTATGGCATGATAGCGCCCGGAAGAGAGTCAATTCA
GGGTGGTGAATGTGAAACCAGTAACGTTATACGATGTCGCAGAGTATGCCGGTGTCTCTTATCAGACCGT
TTCCCGCGTGGTGAACCAGGCCAGCCACGTTTCTGCGAAAACGCGGGAAAAAGTGGAAGCGGCGATGGCG
GAGCTGAATTACATTCCCAACCGCGTGGCACAACAACTGGCGGGCAAACAGTCGTTGCTGATTGGCGTTG
CCACCTCCAGTCTGGCCCTGCACGCGCCGTCGCAAATTGTCGCGGCGATTAAATCTCGCGCCGATCAACT
GGGTGCCAGCGTGGTGGTGTCGATGGTAGAACGAAGCGGCGTCGAAGCCTGTAAAGCGGCGGTGCACAAT
CTTCTCGCGCAACGCGTCAGTGGGCTGATCATTAACTATCCGCTGGATGACCAGGATGCCATTGCTGTGG
AAGCTGCCTGCACTAATGTTCCGGCGTTATTTCTTGATGTCTCTGACCAGACACCCATCAACAGTATTAT
TTTCTCCCATGAAGACG
